Addgene plasmid #174263: pAPM-miR30-ILF2-ts2
Purpose: ILF2 knockdown
Depositing lab: Jeremy Luban. Depositing organization: University of Massachusetts, Worcester. Publication: IFIH1 (MDA5) is required for innate immune detection of intron-containing RNA expressed from the HIV-1 provirus. Guney MH, Nagalekshmi K, McCauley SM, Carbone C, Aydemir O, Luban J. Proc Natl Acad Sci U S A. 2024 Jul 16;121(29):e2404349121. doi: 10.1073/pnas.2404349121. Epub 2024 Jul 10. PubMed 38985764.
Backbone
  Vector backbone: pAPM-miR30
  Vector type: Lentiviral, RNAi
  Selectable markers: Puromycin
Growth in bacteria
  Bacterial resistance: Ampicillin, 100 μg/mL
  Growth temperature: 30°C
  Growth strain: NEB Stable
  Copy number: High Copy
Gene/Insert
  Gene/Insert name: ILF2 shRNA
  gRNA/shRNA sequence: TTGTAATGAGAATCTTCACTGT
  Species: H. sapiens (human)
  Entrez Gene: ILF2 (a.k.a. NF45, PRO3063)
  Promoter: SFFV
  Cloning method: Restriction Enzyme; 5′ cloning site unknown (unknown if destroyed)
Terms and licenses: Academic/Nonprofit Terms; Industry Terms: Not Available to Industry
Depositor comments: Please visit https://doi.org/10.1101/2023.11.17.567619 for bioRxiv preprint.
How to cite: pAPM-miR30-ILF2-ts2 was a gift from Jeremy Luban (Addgene plasmid # 174263 ; http://n2t.net/addgene:174263 ; RRID:Addgene_174263)
