[The description below was written by a language model from this plasmid's Addgene catalogue record and pLannotate feature annotations shown in this document.]
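Description:
pAPM-miR30-ILF2-ts2 is an HIV-1-based lentiviral RNAi transfer vector built on the pAPM-miR30 backbone and designed to knock down human ILF2 (also known as NF45). In bacteria it is maintained through a high-copy ColE1/pUC-type origin and selected with ampicillin via the β-lactamase gene. The annotated full sequence is about 6.3 kb.

The viral portion begins with a CMV enhancer/promoter fused to a truncated HIV-1 5' LTR, an arrangement that drives genomic RNA transcription in packaging cells. It is followed by the Ψ packaging signal with a short gag fragment, the Rev response element for Rev-dependent nuclear export, and the cPPT/CTS, which aids nuclear import of the reverse-transcribed genome. A second truncated LTR annotation closes the cassette at the 3' end. No WPRE is annotated.

The payload is a single transcription unit under the spleen focus-forming virus (SFFV) LTR promoter. It encodes puromycin N-acetyltransferase (pac), followed immediately by a miR-30a-based shRNA scaffold. The ILF2-targeting hairpin lies between the annotated 5' and 3' miR-30a flanking fragments. Because the marker and the microRNA-embedded shRNA share one Pol II transcript, puromycin selection of transduced cells enriches for those that also express the knockdown hairpin, which the endogenous microRNA machinery processes. The "ts2" suffix probably denotes a second target site within ILF2, although the record does not say so.

The associated publication concerns innate immune detection of intron-containing RNA expressed from the HIV-1 provirus, so this vector most likely served there as one of a set of knockdown constructs for testing candidate host factors in human cells.
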