Features (pLannotate 1.2.2; 19 found; start..end, strand, type, name):
     62..441     +  enhancer       CMV enhancer: human cytomegalovirus immediate early enhancer
    442..641     +  promoter       CMV promoter: human cytomegalovirus (CMV) immediate early promoter
    659..839     +  LTR            5' LTR (truncated): truncated 5' long terminal repeat (LTR) from HIV-1
    886..1011    +  misc_feature   HIV-1 Ψ: packaging signal of human immunodeficiency virus type 1
    995..1333    +  CDS            HIV-1 gag (fragment): gag protein from human immunodeficiency virus 1; gag
   1508..1741    +  misc_feature   RRE: The Rev response element (RRE) of HIV-1 allows for Rev-dependent mRNA export from the nucleus to the cytoplasm.
   2118..2218    +  CDS            Rev (fragment): human immunodeficiency virus 1 (HIV-1) Rev protein; rev; enhances nuclear export of unspliced and incompletely spliced viral mRNAs
   2268..2385    +  misc_feature   cPPT/CTS: central polypurine tract and central termination sequence of HIV-1
   2522..2929    +  promoter       SFFV promoter: spleen focus-forming virus long terminal repeat (LTR) promoter
   2950..3546    +  CDS            pac: PUAC_STRAD - Protein predicted: Swiss-Prot protein existence level 4. Detoxification of puromycin. From Streptomyces alboniger.
   3571..3616    +  ncRNA          5' miR-30a (fragment): sequence upstream of the 71-nt precursor of the human miR-30a microRNA (Zeng et al., 2002) miRNA
   3686..3711    +  ncRNA          3' miR-30a (fragment): sequence downstream of the 71-nt precursor of the human miR-30a microRNA (Zeng et al., 2002) miRNA
   3741..3760    +  misc_feature   cPPT/CTS (fragment): central polypurine tract and central termination sequence of HIV-1
   3792..3972    +  LTR            5' LTR (truncated): truncated 5' long terminal repeat (LTR) from HIV-1
   4043..4631    -  rep_origin     ori: high-copy-number ColE1/pMB1/pBR322/pUC origin of replication
   4802..5662    -  CDS            AmpR: β-lactamase; bla; confers resistance to ampicillin, carbenicillin, and related antibiotics
   5663..5767    -  promoter       AmpR promoter: bla
   5826..5878    -  misc_feature   bom (fragment): basis of mobility region from pBR322
   6040..50      +  promoter       SV40 promoter (across the origin): SV40 enhancer and early promoter
>Addgene plasmid #174263 | pAPM-miR30-ILF2-ts2 | addgene full sequence | sequence record 343751 | Addgene NGS Result
TATTCCAGAAGTAGTGAGGAGGCTTTTTTGGAGGCCTAGGCTTTTGCAAAAAGCTCGCGTTGACATTGAT
TATTGACTAGTTATTAATAGTAATCAATTACGGGGTCATTAGTTCATAGCCCATATATGGAGTTCCGCGT
TACATAACTTACGGTAAATGGCCCGCCTGGCTGACCGCCCAACGACCCCCGCCCATTGACGTCAATAATG
ACGTATGTTCCCATAGTAACGCCAATAGGGACTTTCCATTGACGTCAATGGGTGGAGTATTTACGGTAAA
CTGCCCACTTGGCAGTACATCAAGTGTATCATATGCCAAGTACGCCCCCTATTGACGTCAATGACGGTAA
ATGGCCCGCCTGGCATTATGCCCAGTACATGACCTTATGGGACTTTCCTACTTGGCAGTACATCTACGTA
TTAGTCATCGCTATTACCATGGTGATGCGGTTTTGGCAGTACATCAATGGGCGTGGATAGCGGTTTGACT
CACGGGGATTTCCAAGTCTCCACCCCATTGACGTCAATGGGAGTTTGTTTTGGCACCAAAATCAACGGGA
CTTTCCAAAATGTCGTAACAACTCCGCCCCATTGACGCAAATGGGCGGTAGGCGTGTACGGTGGGAGGTC
TATATAAGCAGCGCGTTTTGCCTGTACTGGGTCTCTCTGGTTAGACCAGATCTGAGCCTGGGAGCTCTCT
GGCTAACTAGGGAACCCACTGCTTAAGCCTCAATAAAGCTTGCCTTGAGTGCTTCAAGTAGTGTGTGCCC
GTCTGTTGTGAGACTCTGGTAACTAGAGATCCCTCAGACCCTTTTAGTCAGTGTGGAAAATCTCTAGCAG
TGGCGCCCGAACAGGGACTTGAAAGCGAAAGGGAAACCAGAGGAGCTCTCTCGACGCAGGACTCGGCTTG
CTGAAGCGCGCACGGCAAGAGGCGAGGGGCGGCGACTGGTGAGTACGCCAAAAATTTTGACTAGCGGAGG
CTAGAAGGAGAGAGATGGGTGCGAGAGCGTCAGTATTAAGCGGGGGAGAATTAGATCGCGATGGGAAAAA
ATTCGGTTAAGGCCAGGGGGAAAGAAAAAATATAAATTAAAACATATAGTATGGGCAAGCAGGGAGCTAG
AACGATTCGCAGTTAATCCTGGCCTGTTAGAAACATCAGAAGGCTGTAGACAAATACTGGGACAGCTACA
ACCATCCCTTCAGACAGGATCAGAAGAACTTAGATCATTATATAATACAGTAGCAACCCTCTATTGTGTG
CATCAAAGGATAGAGATAAAAGACACCAAGGAAGCTTTAGACAAGATAGAGGAAGAGCAAAACAAAAGTA
AGACCACCGCACAGCAAGCGGCCGGCCGCTGATCTTCAGACCTGGAGGAGGAGATATGAGGGACAATTGG
AGAAGTGAATTATATAAATATAAAGTAGTAAAAATTGAACCATTAGGAGTAGCACCCACCAAGGCAAAGA
GAAGAGTGGTGCAGAGAGAAAAAAGAGCAGTGGGAATAGGAGCTTTGTTCCTTGGGTTCTTGGGAGCAGC
AGGAAGCACTATGGGCGCAGCGTCAATGACGCTGACGGTACAGGCCAGACAATTATTGTCTGGTATAGTG
CAGCAGCAGAACAATTTGCTGAGGGCTATTGAGGCGCAACAGCATCTGTTGCAACTCACAGTCTGGGGCA
TCAAGCAGCTCCAGGCAAGAATCCTGGCTGTGGAAAGATACCTAAAGGATCAACAGCTCCTGGGGATTTG
GGGTTGCTCTGGAAAACTCATTTGCACCACTGCTGTGCCTTGGAATGCTAGTTGGAGTAATAAATCTCTG
GAACAGATTTGGAATCACACGACTTGGATGGAGTGGGACAGAGAAATTAACAATTACACAAGCTTAATAC
ACTCCTTAATTGAAGAATCGCAAAACCAGCAAGAAAAGAATGAACAAGAATTATTGGAATTAGATAAATG
GGCAAGTTTGTGGAATTGGTTTAACATAACAAATTGGCTGTGGTATATAAAATTATTCATAATGATAGTA
GGAGGCTTGGTAGGTTTAAGAATAGTTTTTGCTGTACTTTCTATAGTGAATAGAGTTAGGCAGGGATATT
CACCATTATCGTTTCAGACCCACCTCCCAACCCCGAGGGGACCCGACAGGCCCGAAGGAATAGAAGAAGA
AGGTGGAGAGAGAGACAGAGACAGATCCATTCGATTAGTGAACGGATCGGCACTGCGTGCGCCAATTCTG
CAGACAAATGGCAGTATTCATCCACAATTTTAAAAGAAAAGGGGGGATTGGGGGGTACAGTGCAGGGGAA
AGAATAGTAGACATAATAGCAACAGACATACAAACTAAAGAATTACAAAAACAAATTACAAAAATTCAAA
ATTTTCGGGTTTATTACAGGGACAGCAGAGATCCAGTTTGGTTAATTAACTGCAGCCCCGATAAAATAAA
AGATTTTATTTAGTCTCCAGAAAAAGGGGGGAATGAAAGACCCCACCTGTAGGTTTGGCAAGCTAGCTGC
AGTAACGCCATTTTGCAAGGCATGGAAAAATACCAAACCAAGAATAGAGAAGTTCAGATCAAGGGCGGGT
ACATGAAAATAGCTAACGTTGGGCCAAACAGGATATCTGCGGTGAGCAGTTTCGGCCCCGGCCCGGGGCC
AAGAACAGATGGTCACCGCAGTTTCGGCCCCGGCCCGAGGCCAAGAACAGATGGTCCCCAGATATGGCCC
AACCCTCAGCAGTTTCTTAAGACCCATCAGATGTTTCCAGGCTCCCCCAAGGACCTGAAATGACCCTGCG
CCTTATTTGAATTAACCAATCAGCCTGCTTCTCGCTTCTGTTCGCGCGCTTCTGCTTCCCGAGCTCTATA
AAAGAGCTCACAACCCCTCACTCGGCGCGCCAGTCCTCCGACAGACTGAGTCGCCCGGGGGTCTAGAACG
CGTGCCGCCATGACCGAATACAAACCTACCGTGAGGCTGGCTACAAGAGATGATGTCCCAAGGGCTGTGA
GAACACTGGCCGCCGCTTTTGCCGATTACCCTGCCACACGCCACACTGTGGACCCAGATCGGCATATCGA
GAGAGTGACTGAGCTGCAGGAACTGTTCCTGACCCGAGTGGGCCTGGACATTGGGAAGGTCTGGGTCGCA
GACGATGGAGCAGCTGTGGCTGTCTGGACCACACCAGAGAGCGTGGAAGCCGGAGCTGTCTTTGCAGAGA
TCGGCCCTAGAATGGCAGAACTGAGCGGCTCCAGGCTGGCAGCACAGCAGCAGATGGAGGGACTGCTGGC
CCCACACAGGCCTAAGGAACCAGCATGGTTCCTGGCTACCGTGGGGGTCTCTCCTGACCATCAGGGCAAA
GGACTGGGAAGTGCTGTGGTCCTGCCAGGAGTGGAGGCTGCAGAACGAGCTGGAGTCCCTGCATTTCTGG
AGACCTCTGCTCCACGAAACCTGCCCTTCTATGAACGGCTGGGCTTTACTGTGACCGCAGATGTGGAGGT
CCCCGAAGGACCTAGGACCTGGTGCATGACACGCAAACCCGGCGCCTGAGCGATCGCCGCGGCCGCCTTC
TTAACCCAACAGAAGGCTCGAGAAGGTATATTGCTGTTGACAGTGAGCGCCAGTGAAGATTCTCATTACA
ATAGTGAAGCCACAGATGTATTGTAATGAGAATCTTCACTGTTGCCTACTGCCTCGGACTTCAAGGGGCT
AGAATTCGGCAGCTGTAGATCTTAGCCACTTTTTAAAAGAAAAGGGGGGACTGGAAGGGCTAACTGCATC
CGGACTGTACTGGGTCTCTCTGGTTAGACCAGATCTGAGCCTGGGAGCTCTCTGGCTAACTAGGGAACCC
ACTGCTTAAGCCTCAATAAAGCTTGCCTTGAGTGCTTCAAGTAGTGTGTGCCCGTCTGTTGTGTGACTCT
GGTAACTAGAGATCCCTCAGACCCTTTTAGTCAGTGTGGAAAATCTCTAGCAGGGCCCGTTTCATGTGAG
CAAAAGGCCAGCAAAAGGCCAGGAACCGTAAAAAGGCCGCGTTGCTGGCGTTTTTCCATAGGCTCCGCCC
CCCTGACGAGCATCACAAAAATCGACGCTCAAGTCAGAGGTGGCGAAACCCGACAGGACTATAAAGATAC
CAGGCGTTTCCCCCTGGAAGCTCCCTCGTGCGCTCTCCTGTTCCGACCCTGCCGCTTACCGGATACCTGT
CCGCCTTTCTCCCTTCGGGAAGCGTGGCGCTTTCTCATAGCTCACGCTGTAGGTATCTCAGTTCGGTGTA
GGTCGTTCGCTCCAAGCTGGGCTGTGTGCACGAACCCCCCGTTCAGCCCGACCGCTGCGCCTTATCCGGT
AACTATCGTCTTGAGTCCAACCCGGTAAGACACGACTTATCGCCACTGGCAGCAGCCACTGGTAACAGGA
TTAGCAGAGCGAGGTATGTAGGCGGTGCTACAGAGTTCTTGAAGTGGTGGCCTAACTACGGCTACACTAG
AAGAACAGTATTTGGTATCTGCGCTCTGCTGAAGCCAGTTACCTTCGGAAAAAGAGTTGGTAGCTCTTGA
TCCGGCAAACAAACCACCGCTGGTAGCGGTGGTTTTTTTGTTTGCAAGCAGCAGATTACGCGCAGAAAAA
AAGGATCTCAAGAAGATCCTTTGATCTTTTCTACGGGGTCTGACGCTCAGTGGAACGAAAACTCACGTTA
AGGGATTTTGGTCATGAGATTATCAAAAAGGATCTTCACCTAGATCCTTTTAAATTAAAAATGAAGTTTT
AAATCAATCTAAAGTATATATGAGTAAACTTGGTCTGACAGTTACCAATGCTTAATCAGTGAGGCACCTA
TCTCAGCGATCTGTCTATTTCGTTCATCCATAGTTGCCTGACTCCCCGTCGTGTAGATAACTACGATACG
GGAGGGCTTACCATCTGGCCCCAGTGCTGCAATGATACCGCGAGACCCACGCTCACCGGCTCCAGATTTA
TCAGCAATAAACCAGCCAGCCGGAAGGGCCGAGCGCAGAAGTGGTCCTGCAACTTTATCCGCCTCCATCC
AGTCTATTAATTGTTGCCGGGAAGCTAGAGTAAGTAGTTCGCCAGTTAATAGTTTGCGCAACGTTGTTGC
CATTGCTACAGGCATCGTGGTGTCACGCTCGTCGTTTGGTATGGCTTCATTCAGCTCCGGTTCCCAACGA
TCAAGGCGAGTTACATGATCCCCCATGTTGTGCAAAAAAGCGGTTAGCTCCTTCGGTCCTCCGATCGTTG
TCAGAAGTAAGTTGGCCGCAGTGTTATCACTCATGGTTATGGCAGCACTGCATAATTCTCTTACTGTCAT
GCCATCCGTAAGATGCTTTTCTGTGACTGGTGAGTACTCAACCAAGTCATTCTGAGAATAGTGTATGCGG
CGACCGAGTTGCTCTTGCCCGGCGTCAATACGGGATAATACCGCGCCACATAGCAGAACTTTAAAAGTGC
TCATCATTGGAAAACGTTCTTCGGGGCGAAAACTCTCAAGGATCTTACCGCTGTTGAGATCCAGTTCGAT
GTAACCCACTCGTGCACCCAACTGATCTTCAGCATCTTTTACTTTCACCAGCGTTTCTGGGTGAGCAAAA
ACAGGAAGGCAAAATGCCGCAAAAAAGGGAATAAGGGCGACACGGAAATGTTGAATACTCATACTCTTCC
TTTTTCAATATTATTGAAGCATTTATCAGGGTTATTGTCTCATGAGCGGATACATATTTGAATGTATTTA
GAAAAATAAACAAATAGGGGTTCCGCGCACATTTCCCCGAAAAGTGCCACCTGACGTCGACGGATCGGGA
GATCTCCCGATCCCCTATGGTGCACTCTCAGTACAATCTGCTCTGATGCCGCATAGTTAAGCCAGTATCT
GCTCCCTGCTTGTGTGTTGGAGGTCGCTGAGTAGTGCGCGAGCAAAATTTAAGCTACAACAAGGCAAGGC
TTGACCGACAATTGCATGAAGAATCTGCTTAGGGTTAGGCGTTTTGCGCTGCTTCGCGATGTACGGGCCA
GATATACGCGCTGTGGAATGTGTGTCAGTTAGGGTGTGGAAAGTCCCCAGGCTCCCCAGCAGGCAGAAGT
ATGCAAAGCATGCATCTCAATTAGTCAGCAACCAGGTGTGGAAAGTCCCCAGGCTCCCCAGCAGGCAGAA
GTATGCAAAGCATGCATCTCAATTAGTCAGCAACCATAGTCCCGCCCCTAACTCCGCCCATCCCGCCCCT
AACTCCGCCCAGTTCCGCCCATTCTCCGCCCCATGGCTGACTAATTTTTTTTATTTATGCAGAGGCCGAG
GCCGCCTCTGCCTCTGAGC
